>Addgene plasmid #161880 | pDest-639 (attR4-attR2) | addgene full sequence | sequence record 322111 | Addgene NGS Result
G
[124 nt withheld, positions 2-125]
C
[91 nt withheld, positions 127-217]
A
[49 nt withheld, positions 219-267]
CCTTTGACGTTGGAGTCCACGTTCTT
[37 nt withheld, positions 294-330]
ACCCTATCTCGGTCTATTCTTTTGATTTATAAGGGATTTTGCCGATTTCGGCCTATTGGTTAAAAAATGA
GCTGATTTAACAAAAATTTAACGCGAATTTTAACAAAATATTAACGCTTACAATTTAGGTGGCACTTTTC
GGGGAAATGTGCGCGGAACCCCTATTTGTTTATTTTTCTAAATACATTCAAATATGTATCCGCTCATGAG
ACAATAACCCTGATAAATGCTTCAATAATATTGAAAAAGGAAGAGTATGAGTATTCAACATTTCCGTGTC
GCCCTTATTCCCTTTTTTGCGGCATTTTGCCTTCCTGTTTTTGCTCACCCAGAAACGCTGGTGAAAGTAA
AAGATGCTGAAGATCAGTTGGGTGCACGAGTGGGTTACATCGAACTGGATCTCAACAGCGGTAAGATCCT
TGAGAGTTTTCGCCCCGAAGAACGTTTTCCAATGATGAGCACTTTTAAAGTTCTGCTATGTGGCGCGGTA
TTATCCCGTATTGACGCCGGGCAAGAGCAACTCGGTCGCCGCATACACTATTCTCAGAATGACTTGGTTG
AGTACTCACCAGTCACAGAAAAGCATCTTACGGATGGCATGACAGTAAGAGAATTATGCAGTGCTGCCAT
AACCATGAGTGATAACACTGCGGCCAACTTACTTCTGACAACGATCGGAGGACCGAAGGAGCTAACCGCT
TTTTTGCACAACATGGGGGATCATGTAACTCGCCTTGATCGTTGGGAACCGGAGCTGAATGAAGCCATAC
CAAACGACGAGCGTGACACCACGATGCCTGTAGCAATGGCAACAACGTTGCGCAAACTATTAACTGGCGA
ACTACTTACTCTAGCTTCCCGGCAACAATTAATAGACTGGATGGAGGCGGATAAAGTTGCAGGACCACTT
CTGCGCTCGGCCCTTCCGGCTGGCTGGTTTATTGCTGATAAATCTGGAGCCGGTGAGCGTGGGTCTCGCG
GTATCATTGCAGCACTGGGGCCAGATGGTAAGCCCTCCCGTATCGTAGTTATCTACACGACGGGGAGTCA
GGCAACTATGGATGAACGAAATAGACAGATCGCTGAGATAGGTGCCTCACTGATTAAGCATTGGTAACTG
TCAGACCAAGTTTACTCATATATACTTTAGATTGATTTAAAACTTCATTTTTAATTTAAAAGGATCTAGG
TGAAGATCCTTTTTGATAATCTCATGACCAAAATCCCTTAACGTGAGTTTTCGTTCCACTGAGCGTCAGA
CCCCGTAGAAAAGATCAAAGGATCTTCTTGAGATCCTTTTTTTCTGCGCGTAATCTGCTGCTTGCAAACA
AAAAAACCACCGCTACCAGCGGTGGTTTGTTTGCCGGATCAAGAGCTACCAACTCTTTTTCCGAAGGTAA
CTGGCTTCAGCAGAGCGCAGATACCAAATACTGTTCTTCTAGTGTAGCCGTAGTTAGGCCACCACTTCAA
GAACTCTGTAGCACCGCCTACATACCTCGCTCTGCTAATCCTGTTACCAGTGGCTGCTGCCAGTGGCGAT
AAGTCGTGTCTTACCGGGTTGGACTCAAGACGATAGTTACCGGATAAGGCGCAGCGGTCGGGCTGAACGG
GGGGTTCGTGCACACAGCCCAGCTTGGAGCGAACGACCTACACCGAACTGAGATACCTACAGCGTGAGCT
ATGAGAAAGCGCCACGCTTCCCGAAGGGAGAAAGGCGGACAGGTATCCGGTAAGCGGCAGGGTCGGAACA
GGAGAGCGCACGAGGGAGCTTCCAGGGGGAAACGCCTGGTATCTTTATAGTCCTGTCGGGTTTCGCCACC
TCTGACTTGAGCGTCGATTTTTGTGATGCTCGTCAGGGGGGCGGAGCCTATGGAAAAACGCCAGCAACGC
GGCCTTTTTACGGTTCCTGGCCTTTTGCTGGCCTTTTGCTCACATGTTCTTTCCTGCGTTATCCCCTGAT
TCTGTGGATAACCGTATTACCGCCTTTGAGTGAGCTGATACCGCTCGCCGCAGCCGAACGACCGAGCGCA
GCGAGTCAGTGAGCGAGGAAGCGGAAGAGCGCCTGATGCGGTATTTTCTCCTTACGCATCTGTGCGGTAT
TTCACACCGCATAGACCAGCCGCGTAACCTGGCAAAATCGGTTACGGTTGAGTAATAAATGGATGCCCTG
CGTAAGCGGGTGTGGGCGGACAATAAAGTCTTAAACTGAACAAAATAGATCTAAACTATGACAATAAAGT
CTTAAACTAGACAGAATAGTTGTAAACTGAAATCAGTCCAGTTATGCTGTGAAAAAGCATACTGGACTTT
TGTTATGGCTAAAGCAAACTCTTCATTTTCTGAAGTGCAAATTGCCCGTCGTATTAAAGAGGGGCGTGGC
CAAGGGCATGGTAAAGACTATATTCGCGGCGTTGTGACAATTTACCGAACAACTCCGCGGCCGGGAAGCC
GATCTCGGCTTGAACGAATTGTTAGGTGGCGGTACTTGGGTCGATATCAAAGTGCATCACTTCTTCCCGT
ATGCCCAACTTTGTATAGAGAGCCACTGCGGGATCGTCACCGTAATCTGCTTGCACGTAGATCACATAAG
CACCAAGCGCGTTGGCCTCATGCTTGAGGAGATTGATGAGCGCGGTGGCAATGCCCTGCCTCCGGTGCTC
GCCGGAGACTGCGAGATCATAGATATAGATCTCACTACGCGGCTGCTCAAACTTGGGCAGAACGTAAGCC
GCGAGAGCGCCAACAACCGCTTCTTGGTCGAAGGCAGCAAGCGCGATGAATGTCTTACTACGGAGCAAGT
TCCCGAGGTAATCGGAGTCCGGCTGATGTTGGGAGTAGGTGGCTACGTCTCCGAACTCACGACCGAAAAG
ATCAAGAGCAGCCCGCATGGATTTGACTTGGTCAGGGCCGAGCCTACATGTGCGAATGATGCCCATACTT
GAGCCACCTAACTTTGTTTTAGGGCGACTGCCCTGCTGCGTAACATCGTTGCTGCTCCATAACATCAAAC
ATCGACCCACGGCGTAACGCGCTTGCTGCTTGGATGCCCGAGGCATAGACTGTACAAAAAAACAGTCATA
ACAAGCCATGAAAACCGCCACTGCGCCGTTACCACCGCTGCGTTCGGTCAAGGTTCTGGACCAGTTGCGT
GAGCGCATACGCTACTTGCATTACAGTTTACGAACCGAACAGGCTTATGTCAACTGGGTTCGTGCCTTCA
TCCGTTTCCACGGTGTGCGTCACCCGGCAACCTTGGGCAGCAGCGAAGTCGAGGCATTTCTGTCCTGGCT
GGCGAACGAGCGCAAGGTTTCGGTCTCCACGCATCGTCAGGCATTGGCGGCCTTGCTGTTCTTCTACGGC
AAGGTGCTGTGCACGGATCTGCCCTGGCTTCAGGAGATCGGAAGACCTCGGCCGTCGCGGCGCTTGCCGG
TGGTGCTGACCCCGGATGAAGTGGTTCGCATCCTCGGTTTTCTGGAAGGCGAGCATCGTTTGTTCGCCCA
GGACTCTAGCTATAGTTCTAGTGGTTGGCTACGTATACTCCGGAATATTAATAGATCATGGAGATAATTA
AAATGATAACCATCTCGCAAATAAATAAGTATTTTACTGTTTTCGTAACAGTTTTGTAATAAAAAAACCT
ATAAATATTCCGGATTATTCATACCGTCCCACCATCGGGCGCGGATCATCACAACTTTGTATAGAAAAGT
TGAACGAGAAACGTAAAATGATATAAATATCAATATATTAAATTAGATTTTGCATAAAAAACAGACTACA
TAATACTGTAAAACACAACATATCCAGTCACTATGGCGGCCGCATTAGGCACCCCAGGCTTTACACTTTA
TGCTTCCGGCTCGTATAATGTGTGGATTTTGAGTTAGGATCCGTCGAGATTTTCAGGAGCTAAGGAAGCT
AAAATGGAGAAAAAAATCACTGGATATACCACCGTTGATATATCCCAATGGCATCGTAAAGAACATTTTG
AGGCATTTCAGTCAGTTGCTCAATGTACCTATAACCAGACCGTTCAGCTGGATATTACGGCCTTTTTAAA
GACCGTAAAGAAAAATAAGCACAAGTTTTATCCGGCCTTTATTCACATTCTTGCCCGCCTGATGAATGCT
CATCCGGAATTCCGTATGGCAATGAAAGACGGTGAGCTGGTGATATGGGATAGTGTTCACCCTTGTTACA
CCGTTTTCCATGAGCAAACTGAAACGTTTTCATCGCTCTGGAGTGAATACCACGACGATTTCCGGCAGTT
TCTACACATATATTCGCAAGATGTGGCGTGTTACGGTGAAAACCTGGCCTATTTCCCTAAAGGGTTTATT
GAGAATATGTTTTTCGTCTCAGCCAATCCCTGGGTGAGTTTCACCAGTTTTGATTTAAACGTGGCCAATA
TGGACAACTTCTTCGCCCCCGTTTTCACCATGGGCAAATATTATACGCAAGGCGACAAGGTGCTGATGCC
GCTGGCGATTCAGGTTCATCATGCCGTTTGTGATGGCTTCCATGTCGGCAGAATGCTTAATGAATTACAA
CAGTACTGCGATGAGTGGCAGGGCGGGGCGTAAACGCGTGGATCCGGCTTACTAAAAGCCAGATAACAGT
ATGCGTATTTGCGCGCACCGGTGCTAGCGTATACCCGAAGTATGTCAAAAAGAGGTATGCTATGAAGCAG
CGTATTACAGTGACAGTTGACAGCGACAGCTATCAGTTGCTCAAGGCATATATGATGTCAATATCTCCGG
TCTGGTAAGCACAACCATGCAGAATGAAGCCCGTCGTCTGCGTGCCGAACGCTGGAAAGCGGAAAATCAG
GAAGGGATGGCTGAGGTCGCCCGGTTTATTGAAATGAACGGCTCTTTTGCTGACGAGAACAGGGGCTGGT
GAAATGCAGTTTAAGGTTTACACCTATAAAAGAGAGAGCCGTTATCGTCTGTTTGTGGATGTACAGAGTG
ATATTATTGACACGCCCGGGCGACGGATGGTGATCCCCCTGGCCAGTGCACGTCTGCTGTCAGATAAAGT
CTCCCGTGAACTTTACCCGGTGGTGCATATCGGGGATGAAAGCTGGCGCATGATGACCACCGATATGGCC
AGTGTGCCGGTCTCCGTTATCGGGGAAGAAGTGGCTGATCTCAGCCACCGCGAAAATGACATCAAAAACG
CCATTAACCTGATGTTCTGGGGAATATAAATGTCAGGCTCCCTTATACACAGCCAGTCTGCAGGTCGACC
ATAGTGACTGGATATGTTGTGTTTTACAGTATTATGTAGTCTGTTTTTTATGCAAAATCTAATTTAATAT
ATTGATATTTATATCATTTTACGTTTCTCGTTCAACTTTCTTGTACAAAGTTGTGATGATCCCGGTCCGA
AGCGCGCGGAATTCAAAGGCCTACGTCGACGAGCTCACTAGTCGCGGCCGCTTTCGAATCTAGAGCCTGC
AGTCTCGAGGCATGCGGTACCAAGCTTGTCGAGAAGTACTAGAGGATCATAATCAGCCATACCACATTTG
TAGAGGTTTTACTTGCTTTAAAAAACCTCCCACACCTCCCCCTGAACCTGAAACATAAAATGAATGCAAT
TGTTGTTGTTAACTTGTTTATTGCAGCTTATAATGGTTACAAATAAAGCAATAGCATCACAAATTTCACA
AATAAAGCATTTTTTTCACTGCATTCTAGTTGTGGTTTGTCCAAACTCATCAATGTATCTTATCATGTCT
GGATCTGATCACTGCTTGAGCCTAGGAGATCCGAACCAGATAAGTGAAATCTAGTTCCAAACTATTTTGT
CATTTTTAATTTTCGTATTAGCTTACGACGCTACACCCAGTTCCCATCTATTTTGTCACTCTTCCCTAAA
TAATCCTTAAAAACTCCATTTCCACCCCTCCCAGTTCCCAACTATTTTGTCCGCCCACAGCGGGGCATTT
TTCTTCCTGTTATGTTTTTAATCAAACATCCTGCCAACTCCATGTGACAAACCGTCATCTTCGGCTACTT
TTTCTCTGTCACAGAATGAAAATTTTTCTGTCATCTCTTCGTTATTAATGTTTGTAATTGACTGAATATC
AACGCTTATTTGCAGCCTGAATGGCGAATGG
Features (pLannotate 1.2.2; 22 found; start..end, strand, type, name):
      2..456     +  rep_origin     f1 ori (sequence partly withheld): f1 bacteriophage origin of replication; arrow indicates direction of (+) strand synthesis
    482..586     +  promoter       AmpR promoter: bla
    587..1447    +  CDS            AmpR: β-lactamase; bla; confers resistance to ampicillin, carbenicillin, and related antibiotics
   1618..2206    +  rep_origin     ori: high-copy-number ColE1/pMB1/pBR322/pUC origin of replication
   2392..2443    -  misc_feature   bom (fragment): basis of mobility region from pBR322
   2511..2735    -  mobile_element Tn7R: mini-Tn7 element (right end of the Tn7 transposon) Tn7
   2802..3335    -  CDS            GmR: gentamycin acetyltransferase; aacC1; confers resistance to gentamycin
   3505..3533    -  promoter       Pc promoter: intI1 (promoter lies within the coding sequence); class 1 integron promoter
   3511..3858    -  CDS            YPR2_ECOLX (fragment): Protein predicted: Swiss-Prot protein existence level 4. From Escherichia coli.
   3885..3976    +  promoter       polyhedrin promoter: polh from Autographa californica; promoter for the baculovirus polyhedrin gene
   4022..4042    +  protein_bind   attB4: mutant version of attB; core recombination site for the Gateway® BP reaction BP Clonase™
   4036..4145    +  protein_bind   attR2 (fragment): mutant version of attR; recombination site for the Gateway® LR reaction LR Clonase™
   4170..4200    +  promoter       lac UV5 promoter: E. coli lac promoter with an "up" mutation
   4224..4253    +  promoter       cat promoter (fragment): promoter of the E. coli cat gene encoding chloramphenicol acetyltransferase
   4254..4913    +  CDS            CmR: chloramphenicol acetyltransferase; cat; confers resistance to chloramphenicol
   5071..5229    +  CDS            ccdA (fragment): CCDA_ECO57 - Also known as H, letA. Experimental evidence at protein level: Swiss-Prot protein existence level 1. Antitoxin component of a type II toxin-antitoxin (TA) system which inhibits the post-segregational killing (PSK) of plasmid-free cells, also referred to as a plasmid addiction system. Binds to and blocks the activity of CcdB; will also remove bound CcdB protein from the CcdB-GyrA complex by forming a CcdA-CcdB complex, a process termed rejuvenation. Functions as a transcriptional corepressor for the ccdAB operon, repression also requires CcdB (By similarity). From Escherichia coli
   5234..5536    +  CDS            ccdB: CCDB_ECOLI - Also known as G, letB, letD. Experimental evidence at protein level: Swiss-Prot protein existence level 1. Toxic component of a type II toxin-antitoxin (TA) system, functioning in plasmid maintainence. Responsible for the post- segregational killing (PSK) of plasmid-free cells, also referred to as a plasmid addiction system. Half-life of over 2 hours. Cell killing by CcdB is accompanied by filamentation, defects in chromosome and plasmid segregation, defects in cell division, formation of anucleate cells, decreased DNA synthesis and plasmid loss. Interferes with the activity of DN
   5580..5704    -  protein_bind   attR1: mutant version of attR; recombination site for the Gateway® LR reaction LR Clonase™
   5835..5918    +  CDS            large T antigen (fragment): large T antigen from SV40 (simian virus 40)
   5941..6075    +  polyA_signal   SV40 poly(A) signal: SV40 polyadenylation signal
   6104..6269    -  mobile_element Tn7L: mini-Tn7 element (left end of the Tn7 transposon) Tn7
   6432..6448    +  CDS            lacZα (fragment): LacZα fragment of β-galactosidase; lacZ fragment
