[The description below was written by a language model from this plasmid's Addgene catalogue record and pLannotate feature annotations shown in this document.]
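Description:
pDest-639 (attR4-attR2) is an empty Multisite Gateway destination vector built on the pFastBac1 backbone for baculovirus-mediated protein expression in insect cells through the Bac-to-Bac system. It is maintained in E. coli as a high-copy plasmid through a ColE1/pUC-type origin, also carries an f1 origin, and is selected with ampicillin (β-lactamase) together with chloramphenicol. The latter marker sits inside the Gateway cassette. Because that cassette also encodes the CcdB toxin, the plasmid must be propagated in a ccdB-tolerant strain.

The functional region lies between the Tn7R and Tn7L mini-Tn7 ends. It contains a gentamicin resistance gene driven by the Pc integron promoter, the polyhedrin promoter from Autographa californica, the Gateway cassette, and an SV40 polyadenylation signal. The cassette consists of a chloramphenicol acetyltransferase gene, a ccdA fragment and ccdB, flanked by recombination sites. The automated annotation labels these sites as an attB4 core overlapping an attR2 fragment on one side and attR1 on the other, whereas the catalogue name gives them as attR4 and attR2. This mismatch probably reflects the annotation tool matching closely related att variants.

In an LR reaction, entry clones with compatible att sites replace the CmR/ccdB cassette, and loss of ccdB provides counterselection against unrecombined vector. The recorded purpose is to assemble multiple protein-coding units in this way for co-expression. In the Bac-to-Bac system, the resulting mini-Tn7 segment is then transposed into a bacmid in E. coli, with gentamicin selection. The recombinant bacmid is used to generate baculovirus, in which the very late polyhedrin promoter drives expression. No insert is present in the deposited plasmid.
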