Addgene plasmid #161880: pDest-639 (attR4-attR2)
Purpose: (Empty Backbone) Multisite Gateway (attR4-attR2) vector for expression of multiple proteins using the Bac-to-Bac insect cell system
Depositing lab: Dominic Esposito. Depositing organization: National Cancer Institute (NCI). Publication: Combinatorial assembly of clone libraries using site-specific recombination. Wall VE, Garvey LA, Mehalko JL, Procter LV, Esposito D. Methods Mol Biol. 2014;1116:193-208. doi: 10.1007/978-1-62703-764-8_14. PubMed 24395366.
Backbone
  Vector backbone: pFastBac1
  Vector type: Insect Expression
Growth in bacteria
  Bacterial resistance: Chloramphenicol and Ampicillin, 25 & 100 μg/mL
  Growth temperature: 37°C
  Growth strain: ccdB Survival
  Copy number: High Copy
Gene/Insert
  Gene/Insert name: None
Terms and licenses: Academic/Nonprofit Terms; Industry Terms: Not Available to Industry
How to cite: pDest-639 (attR4-attR2) was a gift from Dominic Esposito (Addgene plasmid # 161880 ; http://n2t.net/addgene:161880 ; RRID:Addgene_161880)
